>Addgene plasmid #224793 | pUt-MONARCH 2.0_crEGFP | addgene full sequence | sequence record 445704 | Addgene NGS Result
TCATAGGATCTTCTTGAGATCCTTTTTTTCTGCGCGTAATCTGCTGCTTGCAAACAAAAAAACCACCGCT
ACCAGCGGTGGTTTGTTTGCCGGATCAAGAGCTACCAACTCTTTTTCCGAAGGTAACTGGCTTCAGCAGA
GCGCAGATACCAAATACTGTTCTTCTAGTGTAGCCGTAGTTAGGCCACCACTTCAAGAACTCTGTAGCAC
CGCCTACATACCTCGCTCTGCTAATCCTGTTACCAGTGGCTGCTGCCAGTGGCGATAAGTCGTGTCTTAC
CGGGTTGGACTCAAGACGATAGTTACCGGATAAGGCGCAGCGGTCGGGCTGAACGGGGGGTTCGTGCACA
CAGCCCAGCTTGGAGCGAACGACCTACACCGAACTGAGATACCTACAGCGTGAGCTATGAGAAAGCGCCA
CGCTTCCCGAAGGGAGAAAGGCGGACAGGTATCCGGTAAGCGGCAGGGTCGGAACAGGAGAGCGCACGAG
GGAGCTTCCAGGGGGAAACGCCTGGTATCTTTATAGTCCTGTCGGGTTTCGCCACCTCTGACTTGAGCGT
CGATTTTTGTGATGCTCGTCAGGGGGGCGGAGCCTATGGAAAAACGCCGAAGTTCCTATACTTTCTAGAG
AATAGGAACTTCACGGGCCAGATATACGCGACGGGCCAGATATACGCGACGGGCCAGATATACGCGACGG
GCCAGATATACGCGACGGGCCAGATATACGCGACGGGCCAGATATACGCGTTGACATTGATTATTGACTA
GTTATTAATAGTAATCAATTACGGGGTCATTAGTTCATAGCCCATATATGGAGTTCCGCGTTACATAACT
TACGGTAAATGGCCCGCCTGGCTGACCGCCCAACGACCCCCGCCCATTGACGTCAATAATGACGTATGTT
CCCATAGTAACGCCAATAGGGACTTTCCATTGACGTCAATGGGTGGAGTATTTACGGTAAACTGCCCACT
TGGCAGTACATCAAGTGTATCATATGCCAAGTACGCCCCCTATTGACGTCAATGACGGTAAATGGCCCGC
CTGGCATTATGCCCAGTACATGACCTTATGGGACTTTCCTACTTGGCAGTACATCTACGTATTAGTCATC
GCTATTACCATGGTGATGCGGTTTTGGCAGTACATCAATGGGCGTGGATAGCGGTTTGACTCACGGGGAT
TTCCAAGTCTCCACCCCATTGACGTCAATGGGAGTTTGTTTTGGCACCAAAATCAACGGGACTTTCCAAA
ATGTCGTAACAACTCCGCCCCATTGACGCAAATGGGCGGTAGGCGTGTACGGTGGGAGGTCTATATAAGC
ATCCCTATCAGTGATAGAGATCAGATCTCCCTATCAGTGATAGAGAGCTGTTTTGACCTCCATAGAAGAC
ACCGGGACCGATCCAGCCTCCGGACTCTAGCGTTTAAACTTAAGCTTGGTACCCGGGGATCCTCTAGGGC
CTCTGAGCTATTCCAGAAGTAGTGAAGAGGCTTTTTTGGAGGCCTAGGCTTTTGCAAAAAGCTCCGGATC
GATCCTGAGAACTTCAGGGTGAGTTTGGGGACCCTTGATTGTTCTTTCTTTTTCGCTATTGTAAAATTCA
TGTTATATGGAGGGGGCAAAGTTTTCAGGGTGTTGTTTAGAATGGGAAGATGTCCCTTGTATCACCATGG
ACCCTCATGATAATTTTGTTTCTTTCACTTTCTACTCTGTTGACAACCATTGTCTCCTCTTATTTTCTTT
TCATTTTCTGTAACTTTTTCGTTAAACTTTAGCTTGCATTTGTAACGAATTTTTAAATTCACTTTTGTTT
ATTTGTCAGATTGTAAGTACTTTCTCTAATCACTTTTTTTTCAAGGCAATCAGGGTATATTATATTGTAC
TTCAGCACAGTTTTAGAGAACAATTGTTATAATTAAATGATAAGGTAGAATATTTCTGCATATAAATTCT
GGCTGGCGTGGAAATATTCTTATTGGTAGAAACAACTACATCCTGGTCATCATCCTGCCTTTCTCTTTAT
GGTTACAATGATATACACTGTTTGAGATGAGGATAAAATACTCTGAGTCCAAACCGGGCCCCTCTGCTAA
CCATGTTCATGCCTTCTTCTTTTTCCTACAGGTCCTGCAGGCGCCACCATGGGTTCTAGACTGGACAAGA
GCAAAGTCATAAACTCTGCTCTGGAATTACTCAATGAAGTCGGTATCGAAGGCCTGACGACAAGGAAACT
CGCTCAAAAGCTGGGAGTTGAGCAGCCTACCCTGTACTGGCACGTGAAGAACAAGCGGGCCCTGCTCGAT
GCCCTGGCAATCGAGATGCTGGACAGGCATCATACCCACTTCTGCCCCCTGGAAGGCGAGTCATGGCAAG
ACTTTCTGCGGAACAACGCCAAGTCATTCCGCTGTGCTCTCCTCTCACATCGCGACGGGGCTAAAGTGCA
TCTCGGCACCCGCCCAACAGAGAAACAGTACGAAACCCTGGAAAATCAGCTCGCGTTCCTGTGTCAGCAA
GGCTTCTCCCTGGAGAACGCACTGTACGCTCTGTCCGCCGTGGGCCACTTTACACTGGGCTGCGTATTGG
AGGATCAGGAGCATCAAGTAGCAAAAGAGGAAAGAGAGACACCTACCACCGATTCTATGCCCCCACTTCT
GAGACAAGCAATTGAGCTGTTCGACCATCAGGGAGCCGAACCTGCCTTCCTTTTCGGCCTGGAACTAATC
ATATGTGGCCTGGAGAAACAGCTAAAGTGCGAAAGCGGCGGGCCAAAAAAGAAGAGAAAGGGAAGCGGAG
CTACTAACTTCAGCCTGCTGAAGCAGGCTGGAGACGTGGAGGAGAACCCTGGACCTATGGTGAGCAAGGG
CGAGGAGGATAACATGGCCATCATCAAGGAGTTCATGCGCTTCAAGGTGCACATGGAGGGCTCCGTGAAC
GGCCACGAGTTCGAGATCGAGGGCGAGGGCGAGGGCCGCCCCTACGAGGGCACCCAGACCGCCAAGCTGA
AGGTGACCAAGGGTGGCCCCCTGCCCTTCGCCTGGGACATCCTGTCCCCTCAGTTCATGTACGGCTCCAA
GGCCTACGTGAAGCACCCCGCCGACATCCCCGACTACTTGAAGCTGTCCTTCCCCGAGGGCTTCAAGTGG
GAGCGCGTGATGAACTTCGAGGACGGCGGCGTGGTGACCGTGACCCAGGACTCCTCCCTGCAGGACGGCG
AGTTCATCTACAAGGTGAAGCTGCGCGGCACCAACTTCCCCTCCGACGGCCCCGTAATGCAGAAGAAGAC
CATGGGCTGGGAGGCCTCCTCCGAGCGGATGTACCCCGAGGACGGCGCCCTGAAGGGCGAGATCAAGCAG
AGGCTGAAGCTGAAGGACGGCGGCCACTACGACGCTGAGGTCAAGACCACCTACAAGGCCAAGAAGCCCG
TGCAGCTGCCCGGCGCCTACAACGTCAACATCAAGTTGGACATCACCTCCCACAACGAGGACTACACCAT
CGTGGAACAGTACGAACGCGCCGAGGGCCGCCACTCCACCGGCGGCATGGACGAGCTGTACAAGGGCAGC
GGAGCTACTAACTTCAGCCTGCTGAAGCAGGCTGGAGACGTGGAGGAGAACCCTGGACCCGGGATGATCG
AGAAAAAGAAGTCCTTCGCTAAGGGCATGGGCGTGAAGTCCACACTCGTGTCCGGCTCCAAAGTGTACAT
GACAACCTTCGCCGAAGGCAGCGACGCCAGGCTGGAAAAGATCGTGGAGGGCGACAGCATCAGGAGCGTG
AATGAGGGCGAGGCCTTCAGCGCTGAAATGGCCGATAAAAACGCCGGCTATAAGATCGGCAACGCCAAAT
TCAGCCATCCTAAGGGCTACGCCGTGGTGGCTAACAACCCTCTGTATACAGGACCCGTCCAGCAGGATAT
GCTCGGCCTGAAGGAAACTCTGGAAAAGAGGTACTTCGGCGAGAGCGCTGATGGCAATGACAATATTTGT
ATCCAGGTGATCCATAACATCCTGGACATTGAAAAAATCCTCGCCGAATACATTACCAACGCCGCCTACG
CCGTCAACAATATCTCCGGCCTGGATAAGGACATTATTGGATTCGGCAAGTTCTCCACAGTGTATACCTA
CGACGAATTCAAAGACCCCGAGCACCATAGGGCCGCTTTCAACAATAACGATAAGCTCATCAACGCCATC
AAGGCCCAGTATGACGAGTTCGACAACTTCCTCGATAACCCCAGACTCGGCTATTTCGGCCAGGCCTTTT
TCAGCAAGGAGGGCAGAAATTACATCATCAATTACGGCAACGAATGCTATGACATTCTGGCCCTCCTGAG
CGGACTGAGACACTGGGTGGTCCACAACAACGAAGAAGAGTCCAGGATCTCCAGGACCTGGCTCTACAAC
CTCGATAAGAACCTCGACAACGAATACATCTCCACCCTCAACTACCTCTACGACAGGATCACCAATGAGC
TGACCAACTCCTTCTCCAAGAACTCCGCCGCCAACGTGAACTATATTGCCGAAACTCTGGGAATCAACCC
TGCCGAATTCGCCGAACAATATTTCAGATTCAGCATTATGAAAGAGCAGAAAAACCTCGGATTCAATATC
ACCAAGCTCAGGGAAGTGATGCTGGACAGGAAGGATATGTCCGAGATCAGGAAAAATCATAAGGTGTTCG
ACTCCATCAGGACCAAGGTCTACACCATGATGGACTTTGTGATTTATAGGTATTACATCGAAGAGGATGC
CAAGGTGGCTGCCGCCAATAAGTCCCTCCCCGATAATGAGAAGTCCCTGAGCGAGAAGGATATCTTTGTG
ATTAACCTGAGGGGCTCCTTCAACGACGACCAGAAGGATGCCCTCTACTACGATGAAGCTAATAGAATTT
GGAGAAAGCTCGAAAATATCATGCACAACATCAAGGAATTTAGGGGAAACAAGACAAGAGAGTATAAGAA
GAAGGACGCCCCTAGACTGCCCAGAATCCTGCCCGCTGGCCGTGATGTTTCCGCCTTCAGCAAACTCATG
TATGCCCTGACAATGTTCCTGGATGGCAAGGAGATCAACGACCTCCTGACCACCCTGATTAATAAATTCG
ATAACATCCAGAGCTTCCTGAAGGTGATGCCTCTCATCGGAGTCAACGCTAAGTTCGTGGAGGAATACGC
CTTTTTCAAAGACTCCGCCAAGATCGCCGATGAGCTGAGGCTGATCAAGTCCTTCGCTAGAATGGGAGAA
CCTATTGCCGATGCCAGGAGGGCCATGTATATCGACGCCATCCGTATTTTAGGAACCAACCTGTCCTATG
ATGAGCTCAAGGCCCTCGCCGACACCTTTTCCCTGGACGAGAACGGAAACAAGCTCAAGAAAGGCAAGCA
CGGCATGAGAAATTTCATTATTAATAACGTGATCAGCAATAAAAGGTTCCACTACCTGATCAGATACGGT
GATCCTGCCCACCTCCATGAGATCGCCAAAAACGAGGCCGTGGTGAAGTTCGTGCTCGGCAGGATCGCTG
ACATCCAGAAAAAACAGGGCCAGAACGGCAAGAACCAGATCGACAGGTACTACGAAACTTGTATCGGAAA
GGATAAGGGCAAGAGCGTGAGCGAAAAGGTGGACGCTCTCACAAAGATCATCACCGGAATGAACTACGAC
CAATTCGACAAGAAAAGGAGCGTCATTGAGGACACCGGCAGGGAAAACGCCGAGAGGGAGAAGTTTAAAA
AGATCATCAGCCTGTACCTCACCGTGATCTACCACATCCTCAAGAATATTGTCAATATCAACGCCAGGTA
CGTCATCGGATTCCATTGCGTCGAGCGTGATGCTCAACTGTACAAGGAGAAAGGCTACGACATCAATCTC
AAGAAACTGGAAGAGAAGGGATTCAGCTCCGTCACCAAGCTCTGCGCTGGCATTGATGAAACTGCCCCCG
ATAAGAGAAAGGACGTGGAAAAGGAGATGGCTGAAAGAGCCAAGGAGAGCATTGACAGCCTCGAGAGCGC
CAACCCCAAGCTGTATGCCAATTACATCAAATACAGCGACGAGAAGAAAGCCGAGGAGTTCACCAGGCAG
ATTAACAGGGAGAAGGCCAAAACCGCCCTGAACGCCTACCTGAGGAACACCAAGTGGAATGTGATCATCA
GGGAGGACCTCCTGAGAATTGACAACAAGACATGTACCCTGTTCAGGAACAAGGCCGTCCATCTGGAAGT
GGCCAGGTATGTCCACGCCTATATCAACGACATTGCCGAGGTCAATTCCTACTTCCAACTGTACCATTAC
ATCATGCAGAGAATTATCATGAATGAGAGGTACGAGAAAAGCAGCGGAAAGGTGTCCGAGTACTTCGACG
CTGTGAATGACGAGAAGAAGTACAACGATAGGCTCCTGAAACTGCTGTGTGTGCCTTTCGGCTACTGTAT
CCCCAGGTTTAAGAACCTGAGCATCGAGGCCCTGTTCGATAGGAACGAGGCCGCCAAGTTCGACAAGGAG
AAAAAGAAAGTGTCCGGCAATTCCACTAGTGCTCCCAAGAAAAAGCGCAAGGTAGGTGGAAGCCCAGCAG
CTAAAAGAGTTAAATTGGATGGATCCGATTATAAGGATCACGATGGAGATTACAAGGACCACGACATAGA
CTACAAAGATGATGACGACAAGTAACGTACGTAAGAATTCGATTCGTCAGTAGGGTTGTAAAGGTTTTTC
TTTTCCTGAGAAAACAACCTTTTGTTTTCTCAGGTTTTGCTTTTTGGCCTTTCCCTAGCTTTAAAAAAAA
AAAAGCAAAACTCACCGAGGCAGTTCCATAGGATGGCAAGGCCGCGACTCTAGAGTCGACAAGTAAACCC
CTACCAACTGGTCGGGGTTTGAAACCATGATATAGACGTTGTGGCTGTCAAGTAAACCCCTACCAACTGG
TCGGGGTTTGAAACTCGACCTGCAGGCATGCAAGCTTGATATCAGGCCGCAATCAACCTCTGGATTACAA
AATTTGTGAAAGATTGACTGGTATTCTTAACTATGTTGCTCCTTTTACGCTATGTGGATACGCTGCTTTA
ATGCCTTTGTATCATGCTATTGCTTCCCGTATGGCTTTCATTTTCTCCTCCTTGTATAAATCCTGGTTGC
TGTCTCTTTATGAGGAGTTGTGGCCCGTTGTCAGGCAACGTGGCGTGGTGTGCACTGTGTTTGCTGACGC
AACCCCCACTGGTTGGGGCATTGCCACCACCTGTCAGCTCCTTTCCGGGACTTTCGCTTTCCCCCTCCCT
ATTGCCACGGCGGAACTCATCGCCGCCTGCCTTGCCCGCTGCTGGACAGGGGCTCGGCTGTTGGGCACTG
ACAATTCCGTGGTGTTGTCCTCGAGTCTAGAGGGCCCGTTTAAACCCGCTGATCAGCCTCGACTGTGCCT
TCTAGTTGCCAGCCATCTGTTGTTTGCCCCTCCCCCGTGCCTTCCTTGACCCTGGAAGGTGCCACTCCCA
CTGTCCTTTCCTAATAAAATGAGGAAATTGCATCGCATTGTCTGAGTAGGTGTCATTCTATTCTGGGGGG
TGGGGTGGGGCAGGACAGCAAGGGGGAGGATTGGGAAGACAATAGCAGGCATGCTGGGGATGCGGTGGGC
TCTATGGCTTCTGAGGCGGAAAGAACCAGCTGGGGCTCTAGGGGGTATCCCCACGCGCCCTGTAGCGGCG
CATTAAGCGCGGCGGGTGTGGTGGTTACGCGCTAAAGCAAGTAAAACCTCTACAAATGTGGTATGGAATT
CTAAAATACAGCATAGCAAAACTTTAACCTCCAAATCAAGCCTCTACTTGAATCCTTTTCTGAGGGATGA
ATAAGGCATAGGCATCAGGGGCTGTTGCCAATGTGCATTAGCTGTTTGCAGCCTCACCTTCTTTCATGGA
GTTTAAGATATAGTGTATTTTCCCAAGGTTTGAACTAGCTCTTCATTTCTTTATGTTTTAAATGCACTGA
CCTCCCACATTCCCTTTTTAGTAAAATATTCAGAAATAATTTAAATACATCATTGCAATGAAAATAAATG
TTTTTTATTAGGCAGAATCCAGATGCTCAAGGCCCTTCATAATATCCCCCAGTTTAGTAGTTGGACTTAG
GGAACAAAGGAACCTTTAATAGAAATTGGACAGCAAGAAAGCGAGCTTCTAGCTTTAGTTCCTGGTGTAC
TTGAGGGGGATGAGTTCCTCAATGGTGGTTTTGACCAGCTTGCCATTCATCTCAATGAGCACAAAGCAGT
CAGGAGCATAGTCAGAGATGAGCTCTCTGCACATGCCACAGGGGCTGACCACCCTGATGGATCTGTCCAC
CTCATCAGAGTAGGGGTGCCTGACAGCCACAATGGTGTCAAAGTCCTTCTGCCCGTTGCTCACAGCAGAC
CCAATGGCAATGGCTTCAGCACAGACAGTGACCCTGCCAATGTAGGCCTCAATGTGGACAGCAGAGATGA
TCTCCCCAGTCTTGGTCCTGATGGCCGCCCCGACATGGTGCTTGTTGTCCTCATAGAGCATGGTGATCTT
CTCAGTGGCGACCTCCACCAGCTCCAGATCCTGCTGAGAGATGTTGAAGGTCTTCATGGTAGCCTCCAAA
AAAGCCTCCTCACTACTTCTGGAATAGCTCAGAGGCCGAGGCGGCCTCGGCCTCTGCATAAATAAAAAAA
ATTAGTCAGCCATGGGGCGGAGAATGGGCGGAACTGGGCGGAGTTAGGGGCGGGATGGGCGGAGTTAGGG
GCGGGACTATGGTTGCTGACTAATTGAGATGCATGCTTTGCATACTTCTGCCTGCTGGGGAGCCTGGGGA
CTTTCCACACCTGGTTGCTGACTAATTGAGATGCATGCTTTGCATACTTCTGCCTGCTGGGGAGCCTGGG
GACTTTCCACACCCTAACTGACACACATTCCACAGCTGCGAAGAGAAGAGGTCAGGCCGAAGTTCCTATA
CTATTTGAAGAATAGGAACTTCAAGCTTGCCCCACTGTGGGGTGGAGGGGACAGATAAAAGTACCCTGGC
ACTTTTCGGGGAAATGTGCGCGGAACCCCTATTTGTTTATTTTTCTAAATACATTCAAATATGTATCCGC
TCATGAGACAATAACCCTGATAAATGCTTCAATAATATTGAAAAAGGAAGAGTATGAGTATTCAACATTT
CCGTGTCGCCCTTATTCCCTTTTTTGCGGCATTTTGCCTTCCTGTTTTTGCTCACCCAGAAACGCTGGTG
AAAGTAAAAGATGCTGAAGATCAGTTGGGTGCACGAGTGGGTTACATCGAACTGGATCTCAACAGCGGTA
AGATCCTTGAGAGTTTTCGCCCCGAAGAACGTTTTCCAATGATGAGCACTTTTAAAGTTCTGCTATGTGG
CGCGGTATTATCCCGTATTGACGCCGGGCAAGAGCAACTCGGTCGCCGCATACACTATTCTCAGAATGAC
TTGGTTGAGTACTCACCAGTCACAGAAAAGCATCTTACGGATGGCATGACAGTAAGAGAATTATGCAGTG
CTGCCATAACCATGAGTGATAACACTGCGGCCAACTTACTTCTGACAACGATCGGAGGACCGAAGGAGCT
AACCGCTTTTTTGCACAACATGGGGGATCATGTAACTCGCCTTGATCGTTGGGAACCGGAGCTGAATGAA
GCCATACCAAACGACGAGCGTGACACCACGATGCCCGTAGCAATGGCAACAACGTTGCGCAAACTATTAA
CTGGCGAACTACTTACTCTAGCTTCCCGGCAACAATTAATAGACTGGATGGAGGCGGATAAAGTTGCAGG
ACCACTTCTGCGCTCGGCCCTTCCGGCTGGCTGGTTTATTGCTGATAAATCTGGAGCCGGTGAGCGTGGG
TCTCGCGGTATCATTGCAGCACTGGGGCCAGATGGTAAGCCCTCCCGTATCGTAGTTATCTACACGACGG
CGAGTCAGGCAACTATGGATGAACGAAATAGACAGATCGCTGAGATAGGTGCCTCACTGATTAAGCATTG
GTAACTGTCAGACCAAGTTTATTCTACGGTTCTACCGGGTAGGGGAGGCGCTTTTCCCAAGGCAGTCTGG
AGCATGCGCTTTAGCAGCCCCGCTGGGCACTTGGCGCTACACAAGTGGCCTCTGGCCTCGCACACATTCC
ACATCCACCGGTAGGCGCCAACCGGCTCCGTTCTTTGGTGGCCCCTTCGCGCCACCTTCTACTCCTCCCC
TAGTCAGGAAGTTCCCCCCCGCCCCGCAGCTCGCGTCGTGCAGGACGTGACAAATGGAAGTAGCACGTCT
CACTAGTCTCGTGCAGATGGACAGCACCGCTGAGCAATGGAAGCGGGTAGGCCTTTGGGGCAGCGGCCAA
TAGCAGCTTTGCTCCTTCGCTTTCTGGGCTCAGAGGCTGGGAAGGGGTGGGTCCGGGGGCGGGCTCAGGG
GCGGGCTCAGGGGCGGGGCGGGCGCCCGAAGGTCCTCCGGAGGCCCGGCATTCTGCACGCTTCAAAAGCG
CACGTCTGCCGCGCTGTTCTCCTCTTCCTCATCTCCGGGCCTTTCGACCTGCAGCGACCCGCTTAACAGC
GTCAACAGCGTGCCGCAGATCTTGGTGGCGTGAAACTCCCGCACCTCTTCGGCAAGCGCCTTGTAGAAGC
GCGTATGGCTTCGTACCCCTGCCATCAACACGCGTCTGCGTTCGACCAGGCTGCGCGTTCTCGCGGCCAT
AGCAACCGACGTACGGCGTTGCGCCCTCGCCGGCAGCAAGAAGCCACGGAAGTCCGCCTGGAGCAGAAAA
TGCCCACGCTACTGCGGGTTTATATAGACGGTCCTCACGGGATGGGGAAAACCACCACCACGCAACTGCT
GGTGGCCCTGGGTTCGCGCGACGATATCGTCTACGTACCCGAGCCGATGACTTACTGGCAGGTGCTGGGG
GCTTCCGAGACAATCGCGAACATCTACACCACACAACACCGCCTCGACCAGGGTGAGATATCGGCCGGGG
ACGCGGCGGTGGTAATGACAAGCGCCCAGATAACAATGGGCATGCCTTATGCCGTGACCGACGCCGTTCT
GGCTCCTCATATCGGGGGGGAGGCTGGGAGCTCACATGCCCCGCCCCCGGCCCTCACCCTCATCTTCGAC
CGCCATCCCATCGCCGCCCTCCTGTGCTACCCGGCCGCGCGATACCTTATGGGCAGCATGACCCCCCAGG
CCGTGCTGGCGTTCGTGGCCCTCATCCCGCCGACCTTGCCCGGCACAAACATCGTGTTGGGGGCCCTTCC
GGAGGACAGACACATCGACCGCCTGGCCAAACGCCAGCGCCCCGGCGAGCGGCTTGACCTGGCTATGCTG
GCCGCGATTCGCCGCGTTTACGGGCTGCTTGCCAATACGGTGCGGTATCTGCAGGGCGGCGGGTCGTGGC
GGGAGGATTGGGGACAGCTTTCGGGGACGGCCGTGCCGCCCCAGGGTGCCGAGCCCCAGAGCAACGCGGG
CCCACGACCCCATATCGGGGACACGTTATTTACCCTGTTTCGGGCCCCCGAGTTGCTGGCCCCCAACGGC
GACCTGTACAACGTGTTTGCCTGGGCCTTGGACGTCTTGGCCAAACGCCTCCGTCCCATGCACGTCTTTA
TCCTGGATTACGACCAATCGCCCGCCGGCTGCCGGGACGCCCTGCTGCAACTTACCTCCGGGATGGTCCA
GACCCACGTCACCACCCCCGGCTCCATACCGACGATCTGCGACCTGGCGCGCACGTTTGCCCGGGAGATG
GGGGAGGCTAACTGAAACACGGAAGGAGACAATACCGGAAGGAACCCGCGCTATGACGGCAATAAAAAGA
CAGAATAAAACGCACGGGTGTTGGGTCGTTTGTTCATAAACGCGC
Features (pLannotate 1.2.2; 34 found; start..end, strand, type, name):
     14..602     +  rep_origin     ori: high-copy-number ColE1/pMB1/pBR322/pUC origin of replication
    609..642     -  protein_bind   FRT (minimal): supports FLP-mediated excision but not integration (Turan and Bode, 2011) FLP recombinase from the Saccharomyces cerevisiae 2μ plasmid
    753..1132    +  enhancer       CMV enhancer: human cytomegalovirus immediate early enhancer
   1133..1331    +  promoter       CMV promoter: human cytomegalovirus (CMV) immediate early promoter
   1330..1351    +  promoter       PLtetO-1 promoter (fragment): modified phage lambda PL promoter with tet operator sites (Lutz and Bujard, 1997)
   1357..1376    +  promoter       tight TRE promoter (fragment): Tet-responsive promoter PTight, consisting of seven tet operator sequences followed by the minimal CMV promoter
   1443..1467    +  misc_feature   MCS (fragment): pUC18/19 multiple cloning site
   1468..1528    +  promoter       SV40 promoter (fragment): SV40 early promoter
   1559..2131    +  intron         β-globin intron: intron from rabbit β-globin gene
   2155..2774    +  CDS            rtTA3 (fragment): reverse tetracycline transactivator 3 activates expression from Tet-responsive promoters in the presence of doxycycline
   2773..2791    +  CDS            SV40 NLS (fragment): nuclear localization signal of SV40 (simian virus 40) large T antigen
   2857..3564    +  CDS            mCherry: mCherry is a basic (constitutively fluorescent) red fluorescent protein published in 2004, derived from Discosoma sp.. It is reported to be a very rapidly-maturing monomer with low acid sensitivity.
   3634..6534    +  CDS            RfxCas13d: RNA-targeting Type VI CRISPR protein from Ruminococcus flavefaciens strain XPD3002 (Konermann et al., 2018)
   6649..6668    +  CDS            3xFLAG (fragment): three tandem FLAG® epitope tags
   6797..6830    -  CDS            KanR (fragment): aminoglycoside phosphotransferase; aph(3')-Ia; confers resistance to kanamycin
   6850..6885    +  misc_RNA       RfxCas13d DR36: 36-base direct repeat for an RfxCas13d pre-gRNA (Konermann et al., 2018)
   6888..6908    -  CDS            VN173 (fragment): N-terminal fragment of mVenus for use in bimolecular fluorescence complementation (BiFC) (Kodama and Hu, 2010)
   6909..6944    +  misc_RNA       RfxCas13d DR36: 36-base direct repeat for an RfxCas13d pre-gRNA (Konermann et al., 2018)
   6945..6967    +  misc_feature   MCS (fragment): pUC18/19 multiple cloning site
   6981..7369    +  misc_feature   WPRE: woodchuck hepatitis virus posttranscriptional regulatory element
   7413..7637    +  polyA_signal   bGH poly(A) signal: bovine growth hormone polyadenylation signal
   7641..7662    +  promoter       SV40 promoter (fragment): SV40 enhancer and early promoter
   7683..7732    +  rep_origin     f1 ori (fragment): f1 bacteriophage origin of replication; arrow indicates direction of (+) strand synthesis
   7772..8166    -  polyA_signal   β-globin poly(A): human β-globin polyadenylation signal
   8178..8597    -  CDS            bsr: BSR_BACCE - Experimental evidence at protein level: Swiss-Prot protein existence level 1. Catalyzes the deamination of the cytosine moiety of the antibiotics blasticidin S, cytomycin and acetylblasticidin S. From Bacillus cereus.
   8606..8903    -  promoter       SV40 promoter: SV40 enhancer and early promoter
   8989..9026    -  misc_feature   HA-L (fragment): left homology arm from the adeno-associated virus integration site (AAVS1) within intron 1 of the human PPP1R12C gene
   9049..9153    +  promoter       AmpR promoter: bla
   9154..10014   +  CDS            AmpR: β-lactamase; bla; confers resistance to ampicillin, carbenicillin, and related antibiotics
  10047..10546   +  promoter       PGK promoter: mouse phosphoglycerate kinase 1 promoter
  10548..10566   +  promoter       Mini-TK promoter (fragment): minimal herpes simplex virus (HSV) thymidine kinase promoter
  10588..10623   +  5'UTR          HSV TK 5'-UTR (fragment): 5' untranslated region from the herpes simplex virus thymidine kinase gene
  10780..11775   +  CDS            ΔTK: truncated herpes simplex virus thymidine kinase (Salomon et al., 1995) confers sensitivity to nucleoside analogs such as acyclovir or ganciclovir
  11817..11865   +  polyA_signal   HSV TK poly(A) signal: herpes simplex virus thymidine kinase polyadenylation signal (Cole and Stacy, 1985)
