[The description below was written by a language model from this plasmid's Addgene catalogue record and pLannotate feature annotations shown in this document.]
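Description:
pUt-MONARCH 2.0_crEGFP is a mammalian expression and synthetic-biology plasmid of about 12 kb, built on the pUt-mNF-Cas13d backbone. It serves as a donor for recombinase-mediated cassette exchange (RMCE) into a matching LPUtopia landing pad. It is propagated in bacteria on a high-copy ColE1/pUC-type origin with ampicillin selection. For mammalian cells it carries an SV40 promoter-driven blasticidin deaminase (bsr) cassette with a β-globin poly(A). A separate PGK promoter-driven truncated HSV thymidine kinase cassette confers sensitivity to nucleoside analogs such as ganciclovir, which would allow counter-selection, though the record does not state its role. The annotation finds one minimal FRT site. The second recombination site expected for cassette exchange is not annotated, so the exact exchange boundaries cannot be read from the table.

The payload is the MONARCH 2.0 circuit, driven by the catalogue's CMV-d2i promoter. In the feature table this appears as a CMV enhancer/promoter followed by short tet-operator-like fragments, and a rabbit β-globin intron lies downstream. The transcription unit then contains a Tet-family regulator (matched as a fragment of rtTA3, so its exact identity is uncertain) with an SV40 NLS fragment, mCherry, and RfxCas13d with a FLAG-tag fragment. How the coding regions are linked is not annotated. Tet operators upstream of a Tet regulator suggest autoregulation, though the record does not describe the circuit logic.

Downstream, two 36-base Cas13d direct repeats flank a short spacer that matches a GFP-family sequence, which corresponds to the EGFP-targeting crRNA. The 110 bp triplex stabilizer listed in the catalogue is not annotated separately. WPRE and a bGH poly(A) signal end the unit. The associated work uses this circuit for tunable knockdown of a target RNA with minimal collateral RNA cleavage, here with EGFP as the target.
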