Addgene plasmid #224793: pUt-MONARCH 2.0_crEGFP
Purpose: LPUtopia matching RMCE donor plasmid with MONARCH 2.0 circuit with crRNA targeting EGFP.
Depositing lab: Gabor Balazsi. Depositing organization: Stony Brook University. Publication: Optimizing a CRISPR-Cas13d Gene Circuit for Tunable Target RNA Downregulation with Minimal Collateral RNA Cutting. Wan Y, Helenek C, Coraci D, Balazsi G. ACS Synth Biol. 2024 Oct 18;13(10):3212-3230. doi: 10.1021/acssynbio.4c00271. Epub 2024 Oct 8. PubMed 39377757.
Backbone
  Vector backbone: pUt-mNF-Cas13d
  Backbone manufacturer: Balazsi Lab
  Backbone size w/o insert (bp): 11752
  Total vector size (bp): 12000
  Vector type: Mammalian Expression, CRISPR, Synthetic Biology
  Selectable markers: Blasticidin
Growth in bacteria
  Bacterial resistance: Ampicillin, 100 μg/mL
  Growth temperature: 37°C
  Growth strain: NEB Stable
  Copy number: High Copy
Gene/Insert 1
  Gene/Insert name: crEGFP
  Species: Synthetic
  Promoter: CMV-d2i
  Cloning method: Gibson Cloning
  Sequencing primers: 5′ taagaattcgattcgtcagtagg
Gene/Insert 2
  Gene/Insert name: Triplex stablier
  Species: Synthetic
  Insert size (bp): 110
  Promoter: CMV-d2i
  Cloning method: Gibson Cloning
  Sequencing primers: 5′ taagaattcgattcgtcagtagg
Terms and licenses: Academic/Nonprofit Terms; Industry Terms: Not Available to Industry
Depositor comments: Please visit https://doi.org/10.1101/2024.05.11.593702 for bioRxiv preprint.
How to cite: pUt-MONARCH 2.0_crEGFP was a gift from Gabor Balazsi (Addgene plasmid # 224793 ; http://n2t.net/addgene:224793 ; RRID:Addgene_224793)
